>Addgene plasmid #138433 | pcDNA4/TO-ORF24 L73A_L74A-3xFLAG | addgene full sequence | sequence record 272839 | Addgene NGS Result
GACATTGATTATTGACTAGTTATTAATAGTAATCAATTACGGGGTCATTAGTTCATAGCCCATATATGGA
GTTCCGCGTTACATAACTTACGGTAAATGGCCCGCCTGGCTGACCGCCCAACGACCCCCGCCCATTGACG
TCAATAATGACGTATGTTCCCATAGTAACGCCAATAGGGACTTTCCATTGACGTCAATGGGTGGAGTATT
TACGGTAAACTGCCCACTTGGCAGTACATCAAGTGTATCATATGCCAAGTACGCCCCCTATTGACGTCAA
TGACGGTAAATGGCCCGCCTGGCATTATGCCCAGTACATGACCTTATGGGACTTTCCTACTTGGCAGTAC
ATCTACGTATTAGTCATCGCTATTACCATGGTGATGCGGTTTTGGCAGTACATCAATGGGCGTGGATAGC
GGTTTGACTCACGGGGATTTCCAAGTCTCCACCCCATTGACGTCAATGGGAGTTTGTTTTGGCACCAAAA
TCAACGGGACTTTCCAAAATGTCGTAACAACTCCGCCCCATTGACGCAAATGGGCGGTAGGCGTGTACGG
TGGGAGGTCTATATAAGCAGAGCTCTCCCTATCAGTGATAGAGATCTCCCTATCAGTGATAGAGATCGTC
GACGAGCTCGTTTAGTGAACCGTCAGATCGCCTGGAGACGCCATCCACGCTGTTTTGACCTCCATAGAAG
ACACCGGGACCGATCCAGCCTCCGGACTCTAGCGTTTAAACTTAAGCTTGGTACCGAGCTCGGATCCATG
GCAGCGCTCGAGGGCCCCCTACTACTGCCACCGAGCGCCTCCCTGACGACGAGTCCGCAGACCACGTGTT
ATCAAGCGACTTGGGAATCACAGCTGGAAATATTCTGCTGTCTGGCCACCAACTCGCACCTGCAGGCAGA
GCTGACCTTAGAAGGTCTTGATAAGATGATGCAGCCCGAGCCCACCTTTTTCGCCTGCAGAGCGATACGC
AGAGCAGCCCTGGGGGAACGCCTCCACCCTTTTATACATCAAGAAGGGACTCTTTTGGGAAAAGTGGGTC
GACGGTACAGCGGCGAAGGTTTAATAATTGACGGTGGTGGAGTGTTTACGCGCGGACAGATAGACACCGA
CAACTACCTACCTGCGGTGGGATCATGGGAACTTACCGATGATTGTGATAAACCCTGCGAATTCAGGGAG
CTACGCTCGCTGTATCTTCCCGCGCTACTAACGTGCACCATATGTTACAAAGCCATGTTCAGGATAGTGT
GCAGGTACCTGGAGTTCTGGGAGTTCGAACAGTGTTTTCATGCGTTTCTGGCGGTGTTGCCCCATAGTCT
ACAACCCACAATCTATCAAAATTATTTTGCACTCCTGGAGAGCCTGAAGCATCTCTCGTTTTCAATAATG
CCACCCGCATCCCCAGACGCACAGCTACATTTTTTAAAGTTTAACATCGGCAGCTTCATGGCCACGTGGG
GGTGGCACGGAGAGCTGGTCTCGCTGCGCCGTGCCATCGCTCACAACGTAGAGCGACTGCCCACCGTGCT
GAAGAACCTGTCGAAACAGAGTAAGCACCAGGACGTCAAGGTTAACGGACGGGATCTGGTGGGCTTTCAG
CTGGCTCTAAACCAGCTCGTGTCCCGTCTGCACGTAAAAATCCAACGCAAGGACCCCGGACCAAAGCCAT
ACAGGGTGGTCGTCAGTACCCCAGATTGTACCTACTATCTAGTGTATCCGGGCACACCGGCCATCTACAG
ACTCGTCATGTGTATGGCAGTGGCAGACTGCATCGGCCACTCGTGCAGCGGACTGCACCCCTGCGCAAAC
TTTTTAGGCACCCACGAGACACCGCGTCTCCTGGCGGCGACGCTTTCAAGAATCCGGTACGCGCCGAAAG
ACCGGCGAGCAGCCATGAAGGGAAATTTGCAGGCGTGCTTCCAACGATACGCGGCCACGGACGCGCGGAC
TCTGGGCAGCTCCACAGTGTCAGACATGCTGGAACCCACAAAACACGTCAGTTTGGAAAACTTCAAGATC
ACCATATTCAACACCAACATGGTGATTAACACTAAGATAAGCTGCCACGTTCCTAACACCCTGCAAAAGA
CTATTTTAAACATCCCCAGATTGACCAACAATTTTGTTATACGAAAGTACTCCGTAAAGGAACCTTCTTT
TACCATAAGCGTGTTTTTTTCCGACAACATGTGTCAAGGCACCGCAATAAACATCAACATCAGTGGGGAC
ATGCTGCACTTTCTCTTCGCAATGGGTACGCTGAAATGCTTTCTGCCAATCAGGCACATATTTCCTGTAT
CGATAGCAAATTGGAACTCCACGTTGGACCTGCACGGACTGGAAAACCAGTACATGGTGAGAATGGGGCG
AAAAAACGTATTTTGGACCACAAACTTTCCATCTGTGGTCTCCAGCAAGGATGGGCTAAACGTGTCCTGG
TTTAAGGCCGCGACAGCCACGATTTCTAAAGTGTACGGGCAGCCTCTTGTGGAACAGATTCGCCACGAGC
TGGCGCCCATTCTCACGGACCAGCACGCGCGCATCGACGGAAACAAAAATAGAATATTCTCCCTACTTGA
GCACAGAAACCGTTCCCAAATACAGACGCTACACAAAAGGTTCCTGGAGTGTCTGGTGGAATGCTGTTCG
TTTCTCAGGCTTGACGTGGCTTGCATTAGGCGAGCCGCCGCCCGGGGCCTGTTTGACTTCTCAAAGAAGA
TAATCAGTCACACTAAAAGCAAACACGAGTGCGCAGTACTGGGATATAAAAAGTRTAACCTAATCCCGAA
AATCTATGCCCGAAACAAGAAGACCAGGCTAGACGAGTTGGGCCGCAATGCAAACTTCATTTCGTTCGTC
GCCACCACGGGTCATCGGTTCGCCGCTCTAAAGCCACAAATTGTCCGTCACGCCATTCGCAAACTAGGCC
TGCACTGGCGCCACCGAACGGCCGCGTCCAACGAGCAGACACCGCCAGCCGATCCCCGCGTACGTTGCGT
CCGTCCGCTGGTCTCAGGGCGGCCGCTCGAGGGAGGCGGTGGAGCCGACTACAAGGACCACGACGGCGAC
TACAAGGACCACGACATCGACTACAAGGACGACGACGACAAGGGGCCCGTTTAAACCCGCTGATCAGCCT
CGACTGTGCCTTCTAGTTGCCAGCCATCTGTTGTTTGCCCCTCCCCCGTGCCTTCCTTGACCCTGGAAGG
TGCCACTCCCACTGTCCTTTCCTAATAAAATGAGGAAATTGCATCGCATTGTCTGAGTAGGTGTCATTCT
ATTCTGGGGGGTGGGGTGGGGCAGGACAGCAAGGGGGAGGATTGGGAAGACAATAGCAGGCATGCTGGGG
ATGCGGTGGGCTCTATGGCTTCTGAGGCGGAAAGAACCAGCTGGGGCTCTAGGGGGTATCCCC
[124 nt withheld, positions 3424-3547]
C
[91 nt withheld, positions 3549-3639]
A
[49 nt withheld, positions 3641-3689]
CCTTTGACGTTGGAGTCCACGTTCTTT
[37 nt withheld, positions 3717-3753]
ACCCTATCTCGGTCTATTCTTTTGATTTATAAGGGATTTTGCCGATTTCGGCCTATTGGTTAAAAAATGA
GCTGATTTAACAAAAATTTAACGCGAATTAATTCTGTGGAATGTGTGTCAGTTAGGGTGTGGAAAGTCCC
CAGGCTCCCCAGCAGGCAGAAGTATGCAAAGCATGCATCTCAATTAGTCAGCAACCAGGTGTGGAAAGTC
CCCAGGCTCCCCAGCAGGCAGAAGTATGCAAAGCATGCATCTCAATTAGTCAGCAACCATAGTCCCGCCC
CTAACTCCGCCCATCCCGCCCCTAACTCCGCCCAGTTCCGCCCATTCTCCGCCCCATGGCTGACTAATTT
TTTTTATTTATGCAGAGGCCGAGGCCGCCTCTGCCTCTGAGCTATTCCAGAAGTAGTGAGGAGGCTTTTT
TGGAGGCCTAGGCTTTTGCAAAAAGCTCCCGGGAGCTTGTATATCCATTTTCGGATCTGATCAGCACGTG
TTGACAATTAATCATCGGCATAGTATATCGGCATAGTATAATACGACAAGGTGAGGAACTAAACCATGGC
CAAGTTGACCAGTGCCGTTCCGGTGCTCACCGCGCGCGACGTCGCCGGAGCGGTCGAGTTCTGGACCGAC
CGGCTCGGGTTCTCCCGGGACTTCGTGGAGGACGACTTCGCCGGTGTGGTCCGGGACGACGTGACCCTGT
TCATCAGCGCGGTCCAGGACCAGGTGGTGCCGGACAACACCCTGGCCTGGGTGTGGGTGCGCGGCCTGGA
CGAGCTGTACGCCGAGTGGTCGGAGGTCGTGTCCACGAACTTCCGGGACGCCTCCGGGCCGGCCATGACC
GAGATCGGCGAGCAGCCGTGGGGGCGGGAGTTCGCCCTGCGCGACCCGGCCGGCAACTGCGTGCACTTCG
TGGCCGAGGAGCAGGACTGACACGTGCTACGAGATTTCGATTCCACCGCCGCCTTCTATGAAAGGTTGGG
CTTCGGAATCGTTTTCCGGGACGCCGGCTGGATGATCCTCCAGCGCGGGGATCTCATGCTGGAGTTCTTC
GCCCACCCCAACTTGTTTATTGCAGCTTATAATGGTTACAAATAAAGCAATAGCATCACAAATTTCACAA
ATAAAGCATTTTTTTCACTGCATTCTAGTTGTGGTTTGTCCAAACTCATCAATGTATCTTATCATGTCTG
TATACCGTCGACCTCTAGCTAGAGCTTGGCGTAATCATGGTCATAGCTGTTTCCTGTGTGAAATTGTTAT
CCGCTCACAATTCCACACAACATACGAGCCGGAAGCATAAAGTGTAAAGCCTGGGGTGCCTAATGAGTGA
GCTAACTCACATTAATTGCGTTGCGCTCACTGCCCGCTTTCCAGTCGGGAAACCTGTCGTGCCAGCTGCA
TTAATGAATCGGCCAACGCGCGGGGAGAGGCGGTTTGCGTATTGGGCGCTCTTCCGCTTCCTCGCTCACT
GACTCGCTGCGCTCGGTCGTTCGGCTGCGGCGAGCGGTATCAGCTCACTCAAAGGCGGTAATACGGTTAT
CCACAGAATCAGGGGATAACGCAGGAAAGAACATGTGAGCAAAAGGCCAGCAAAAGGCCAGGAACCGTAA
AAAGGCCGCGTTGCTGGCGTTTTTCCATAGGCTCCGCCCCCCTGACGAGCATCACAAAAATCGACGCTCA
AGTCAGAGGTGGCGAAACCCGACAGGACTATAAAGATACCAGGCGTTTCCCCCTGGAAGCTCCCTCGTGC
GCTCTCCTGTTCCGACCCTGCCGCTTACCGGATACCTGTCCGCCTTTCTCCCTTCGGGAAGCGTGGCGCT
TTCTCATAGCTCACGCTGTAGGTATCTCAGTTCGGTGTAGGTCGTTCGCTCCAAGCTGGGCTGTGTGCAC
GAACCCCCCGTTCAGCCCGACCGCTGCGCCTTATCCGGTAACTATCGTCTTGAGTCCAACCCGGTAAGAC
ACGACTTATCGCCACTGGCAGCAGCCACTGGTAACAGGATTAGCAGAGCGAGGTATGTAGGCGGTGCTAC
AGAGTTCTTGAAGTGGTGGCCTAACTACGGCTACACTAGAAGAACAGTATTTGGTATCTGCGCTCTGCTG
AAGCCAGTTACCTTCGGAAAAAGAGTTGGTAGCTCTTGATCCGGCAAACAAACCACCGCTGGTAGCGGTG
GTTTTTTTGTTTGCAAGCAGCAGATTACGCGCAGAAAAAAAGGATCTCAAGAAGATCCTTTGATCTTTTC
TACGGGGTCTGACGCTCAGTGGAACGAAAACTCACGTTAAGGGATTTTGGTCATGAGATTATCAAAAAGG
ATCTTCACCTAGATCCTTTTAAATTAAAAATGAAGTTTTAAATCAATCTAAAGTATATATGAGTAAACTT
GGTCTGACAGTTACCAATGCTTAATCAGTGAGGCACCTATCTCAGCGATCTGTCTATTTCGTTCATCCAT
AGTTGCCTGACTCCCCGTCGTGTAGATAACTACGATACGGGAGGGCTTACCATCTGGCCCCAGTGCTGCA
ATGATACCGCGAGACCCACGCTCACCGGCTCCAGATTTATCAGCAATAAACCAGCCAGCCGGAAGGGCCG
AGCGCAGAAGTGGTCCTGCAACTTTATCCGCCTCCATCCAGTCTATTAATTGTTGCCGGGAAGCTAGAGT
AAGTAGTTCGCCAGTTAATAGTTTGCGCAACGTTGTTGCCATTGCTACAGGCATCGTGGTGTCACGCTCG
TCGTTTGGTATGGCTTCATTCAGCTCCGGTTCCCAACGATCAAGGCGAGTTACATGATCCCCCATGTTGT
GCAAAAAAGCGGTTAGCTCCTTCGGTCCTCCGATCGTTGTCAGAAGTAAGTTGGCCGCAGTGTTATCACT
CATGGTTATGGCAGCACTGCATAATTCTCTTACTGTCATGCCATCCGTAAGATGCTTTTCTGTGACTGGT
GAGTACTCAACCAAGTCATTCTGAGAATAGTGTATGCGGCGACCGAGTTGCTCTTGCCCGGCGTCAATAC
GGGATAATACCGCGCCACATAGCAGAACTTTAAAAGTGCTCATCATTGGAAAACGTTCTTCGGGGCGAAA
ACTCTCAAGGATCTTACCGCTGTTGAGATCCAGTTCGATGTAACCCACTCGTGCACCCAACTGATCTTCA
GCATCTTTTACTTTCACCAGCGTTTCTGGGTGAGCAAAAACAGGAAGGCAAAATGCCGCAAAAAAGGGAA
TAAGGGCGACACGGAAATGTTGAATACTCATACTCTTCCTTTTTCAATATTATTGAAGCATTTATCAGGG
TTATTGTCTCATGAGCGGATACATATTTGAATGTATTTAGAAAAATAAACAAATAGGGGTTCCGCGCACA
TTTCCCCGAAAAGTGCCACCTGACGTCGACGGATCGGGAGATCTCCCGATCCCCTATGGTGCACTCTCAG
TACAATCTGCTCTGATGCCGCATAGTTAAGCCAGTATCTGCTCCCTGCTTGTGTGTTGGAGGTCGCTGAG
TAGTGCGCGAGCAAAATTTAAGCTACAACAAGGCAAGGCTTGACCGACAATTGCATGAAGAATCTGCTTA
GGGTTAGGCGTTTTGCGCTGCTTCGCGATGTACGGGCCAGATATACGCGTT
Features (pLannotate 1.2.2; 23 found; start..end, strand, type, name):
      1..380     +  enhancer       CMV enhancer: human cytomegalovirus immediate early enhancer
    381..584     +  promoter       CMV promoter: human cytomegalovirus (CMV) immediate early promoter
    586..605     +  promoter       PLtetO-1 promoter (fragment): modified phage lambda PL promoter with tet operator sites (Lutz and Bujard, 1997)
    607..626     +  promoter       PLtetO-1 promoter (fragment): modified phage lambda PL promoter with tet operator sites (Lutz and Bujard, 1997)
    634..667     +  promoter       TRE3GV promoter (fragment): 3rd-generation Tet-responsive promoter that can be activated by binding of Tet-On® 3G, optimized for retroviral and lentiviral vectors
    768..3023    +  CDS            ORF24: ORF24_HHV8P - Protein inferred from homology: Swiss-Prot protein existence level 3. From Human herpesvirus 8 type P (isolate GK18) (HHV-8) (Kaposi's sarcoma-associated herpesvirus).
   3102..3122    +  CDS            FLAG (fragment): FLAG® epitope tag, followed by an enterokinase cleavage site
   3154..3378    +  polyA_signal   bGH poly(A) signal: bovine growth hormone polyadenylation signal
   3382..3403    +  promoter       SV40 promoter (fragment): SV40 enhancer and early promoter
   3424..3852    +  rep_origin     f1 ori (sequence partly withheld): f1 bacteriophage origin of replication; arrow indicates direction of (+) strand synthesis
   3866..4195    +  promoter       SV40 promoter: SV40 enhancer and early promoter
   4243..4290    +  promoter       EM7 promoter: synthetic bacterial promoter&nbsp
   4309..4683    +  CDS            BleoR: antibiotic-binding protein; Sh ble from Streptoalloteichus hindustanus; confers resistance to bleomycin, phleomycin, and Zeocin™
   4693..4818    +  CDS            ble (fragment): BLE_KLEPN - Experimental evidence at protein level: Swiss-Prot protein existence level 1. Binding protein with a strong affinity to the bleomycin family of antibiotics. Binds to CL990; an antimitotic-antibiotic compound. From Klebsiella pneumoniae.
   4813..4934    +  polyA_signal   SV40 poly(A) signal: SV40 polyadenylation signal
   5007..5023    -  protein_bind   lac operator: The lac repressor binds to the lac operator to inhibit transcription in E. coli. This inhibition can be relieved by adding lactose or isopropyl-β-D-thiogalactopyranoside (IPTG). lac repressor encoded by lacI
   5031..5061    -  promoter       lac promoter: promoter for the E. coli lac operon
   5076..5097    -  protein_bind   CAP binding site: CAP binding activates transcription in the presence of cAMP. E. coli catabolite activator protein
   5110..5202    -  CDS            lacI (fragment): lac repressor; lacI; The lac repressor binds to the lac operator to inhibit transcription in E. coli. This inhibition can be relieved by adding lactose or isopropyl-β-D-thiogalactopyranoside (IPTG).
   5385..5973    -  rep_origin     ori: high-copy-number ColE1/pMB1/pBR322/pUC origin of replication
   6144..7004    -  CDS            AmpR: β-lactamase; bla; confers resistance to ampicillin, carbenicillin, and related antibiotics
   7005..7109    -  promoter       AmpR promoter: bla
   7168..7220    -  misc_feature   bom (fragment): basis of mobility region from pBR322
