[The description below was written by a language model from this plasmid's Addgene catalogue record and pLannotate feature annotations shown in this document.]
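Description:
pcDNA4/TO-ORF24 L73A_L74A-3xFLAG is a mammalian expression plasmid of about 7.4 kb built on the Invitrogen pcDNA4/TO backbone. It carries full-length ORF24 from Kaposi's sarcoma-associated herpesvirus (KSHV/HHV-8) with leucines 73 and 74 changed to alanine. The roughly 2.26 kb open reading frame sits downstream of the human CMV immediate-early enhancer and promoter. The short tet-operator-like fragments annotated just after the promoter correspond to the two TetO sites typical of the /TO backbone. These sites allow tetracycline- or doxycycline-regulated expression in cells that supply the Tet repressor, while expression is constitutive in cells that lack it. The coding sequence is fused at its C terminus to a backbone-encoded 3xFLAG epitope, of which the automated annotation picks up only one FLAG fragment, and transcripts terminate at the bovine growth hormone polyadenylation signal.

In E. coli the plasmid replicates from a high-copy ColE1/pUC-type origin and is selected through the β-lactamase (ampicillin resistance) gene. An f1 origin is also present. A Sh ble cassette is driven by the SV40 early promoter in mammalian cells and by the EM7 promoter in bacteria, ends in an SV40 poly(A) signal, and confers Zeocin resistance for selecting stable transfectants.

ORF24 is the gammaherpesviral TATA-box-binding protein mimic, which the associated study links to a direct interaction with the RNA polymerase II C-terminal domain in late gene transcription. The record does not state the mutant's phenotype, but the FLAG-tagged L73A/L74A protein is suited to detection and immunoprecipitation alongside the wild-type protein. The depositor notes a mixed base in the insert that could produce a C749Y substitution of unknown effect, so individual clones should be sequence-verified.
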