Addgene plasmid #138433: pcDNA4/TO-ORF24 L73A_L74A-3xFLAG
Purpose: Expresses full-length ORF24 L73A/L74A with a C-terminal 3xFLAG tag in mammalian cells
Depositing lab: Britt Glaunsinger. Depositing organization: University of California, Berkeley. Publication: The gammaherpesviral TATA-box-binding protein directly interacts with the CTD of host RNA Pol II to direct late gene transcription. Castaneda AF, Didychuk AL, Louder RK, McCollum CO, Davis ZH, Nogales E, Glaunsinger BA. PLoS Pathog. 2020 Sep 4;16(9):e1008843. doi: 10.1371/journal.ppat.1008843. eCollection 2020 Sep. PubMed 32886723.
Backbone
  Vector backbone: pcDNA4/TO
  Backbone manufacturer: Invitrogen
  Backbone size w/o insert (bp): 5112
  Total vector size (bp): 7371
  Vector type: Mammalian Expression
  Selectable markers: Zeocin
Growth in bacteria
  Bacterial resistance: Ampicillin, 100 μg/mL
  Growth temperature: 37°C
  Growth strain: DH5alpha
  Copy number: High Copy
Gene/Insert
  Gene/Insert name: ORF24
  Species: KSHV (HHV-8)
  Insert size (bp): 2256
  Mutation: Amino acids L73, L74 mutated to alanine
  Entrez Gene: ORF24 (a.k.a. HHV8GK18_gp27)
  Promoter: CMV
  Tag / fusion protein: FLAG (C terminal on backbone)
  Cloning method: Unknown
  Sequencing primers: 5′ CGCAAATGGGCGGTAGGCGTG; 3′ TAGAAGGCACAGTCGAGG
Terms and licenses: Academic/Nonprofit Terms; Industry Terms: Not Available to Industry
Depositor comments: The insert of the plasmid contains a mixed base at position 2785 that has the opportunity to result in a C749Y mismatch in ORF24 L73A/L74A. Care should be taken to select single clones and sequence verified. The effect of the potential mutation on plasmid function is unknown.
How to cite: pcDNA4/TO-ORF24 L73A_L74A-3xFLAG was a gift from Britt Glaunsinger (Addgene plasmid # 138433 ; http://n2t.net/addgene:138433 ; RRID:Addgene_138433)
